[The description below was written by a language model from this plasmid's Addgene catalogue record and pLannotate feature annotations shown in this document.]
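Description:
pc3XB-ZF105 is a small module-archive plasmid from the Zinc Finger Consortium Modular Assembly Kit v1.0, built on pc3XB, a modified version of the pcDNA3 mammalian expression vector. It is maintained in E. coli at high copy through a ColE1/pUC-type origin and is selected with ampicillin via the β-lactamase gene. An f1 origin is also present. For mammalian cells the backbone carries a neomycin phosphotransferase cassette, driven by the SV40 early promoter and ended by the SV40 polyadenylation signal, which allows G418 selection.

The payload is a roughly 90 bp insert encoding a single engineered Cys2His2 zinc finger, ZF105, cloned between XbaI and BamHI sites that both remain intact. According to the depositor, this finger comes from the Barbas module set and recognises the DNA triplet TGA. The insert lies downstream of the CMV immediate-early enhancer/promoter and a T7 promoter, and upstream of the bovine growth hormone polyadenylation signal.

The automated annotation labels the insert as a fragment of mouse Znf22. This most likely reflects homology among zinc finger frameworks rather than the module's true origin. Other short hits, such as the truncated HIV-1 LTR, ble and lacI fragments, look like backbone remnants or annotation artefacts rather than functional elements.

The annotated sequence of 5,466 nt agrees with the stated backbone plus insert. The plasmid serves as a standardised source of one finger module. Such modules are joined by restriction-based subcloning with others from the kit to build multi-finger arrays, which are used to engineer zinc finger nucleases aimed at chosen genomic sites.
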