Addgene plasmid #13239: pc3XB-ZF105
Depositing lab: Daniel Voytas. Depositing organization: Iowa State University. Publication: Standardized reagents and protocols for engineering zinc finger nucleases by modular assembly. Wright DA, Thibodeau-Beganny S, Sander JD, Winfrey RJ, Hirsh AS, Eichtinger M, Fu F, Porteus MH, Dobbs D, Voytas DF, Joung JK. Nat Protoc. 2006;1(3):1637-52. doi: 10.1038/nprot.2006.259 PubMed 17406455.
Backbone
  Vector backbone: pc3XB
  Backbone manufacturer: Modified Invitrogen pcDNA3
  Backbone size w/o insert (bp): 5400
  Vector type: Mammalian Expression
  Selectable markers: Neomycin (select with G418)
Growth in bacteria
  Bacterial resistance: Ampicillin, 100 μg/mL
  Growth temperature: 37°C
  Growth strain: XL1 Blue
  Copy number: High Copy
Gene/Insert
  Gene/Insert name: ZF105
  Insert size (bp): 90
  Cloning method: Restriction Enzyme; 5′ cloning site XbaI (not destroyed); 3′ cloning site BamHI (not destroyed)
  Sequencing primers: 5′ T7
Terms and licenses: Academic/Nonprofit Terms; Industry Terms: Not Available to Industry
Depositor comments: Part of the Zinc Finger Consortium Modular Assembly Kit v1.0. Finger protein sequence: PGEKPYKCPECGKSFSQAGHLASHQRTH. Target DNA sequence: TGA. This zinc finger is derived from the Barbas module set.
How to cite: pc3XB-ZF105 was a gift from Daniel Voytas (Addgene plasmid # 13239 ; http://n2t.net/addgene:13239 ; RRID:Addgene_13239)
