Features (pLannotate 1.2.2; 20 found; start..end, strand, type, name):
     28..80      -  misc_feature   bom (fragment): basis of mobility region from pBR322
    235..614     +  enhancer       CMV enhancer: human cytomegalovirus immediate early enhancer
    615..818     +  promoter       CMV promoter: human cytomegalovirus (CMV) immediate early promoter
    814..847     +  LTR            5' LTR (truncated) (fragment): truncated 5' long terminal repeat (LTR) from HIV-1
    863..881     +  promoter       T7 promoter: promoter for bacteriophage T7 RNA polymerase
    927..1019    +  CDS            Znf22 (fragment): ZNF22_MOUSE - Also known as Krox25, Krox26, Zfp422. Experimental evidence at protein level: Swiss-Prot protein existence level 1. Binds DNA through the consensus sequence 5'-CAATG-3'. May be involved in transcriptional regulation and may play a role in tooth formation. From Mus musculus (Mouse).
   1062..1286    +  polyA_signal   bGH poly(A) signal: bovine growth hormone polyadenylation signal
   1290..1311    +  promoter       SV40 promoter (fragment): SV40 enhancer and early promoter
   1332..1760    +  rep_origin     f1 ori (sequence partly withheld): f1 bacteriophage origin of replication; arrow indicates direction of (+) strand synthesis
   1774..2103    +  promoter       SV40 promoter: SV40 enhancer and early promoter
   2174..2965    +  CDS            neo: KKA2_KLEPN - Also known as kan, nptII. Experimental evidence at protein level: Swiss-Prot protein existence level 1. Resistance to kanamycin, neomycin, paromomycin, ribostamycin, butirosin and gentamicin B. From Klebsiella pneumoniae.
   2989..3147    +  CDS            ble (fragment): BLE_KLEPN - Experimental evidence at protein level: Swiss-Prot protein existence level 1. Binding protein with a strong affinity to the bleomycin family of antibiotics. Binds to CL990; an antimitotic-antibiotic compound. From Klebsiella pneumoniae.
   3142..3263    +  polyA_signal   SV40 poly(A) signal: SV40 polyadenylation signal
   3336..3352    -  protein_bind   lac operator: The lac repressor binds to the lac operator to inhibit transcription in E. coli. This inhibition can be relieved by adding lactose or isopropyl-β-D-thiogalactopyranoside (IPTG). lac repressor encoded by lacI
   3360..3390    -  promoter       lac promoter: promoter for the E. coli lac operon
   3405..3426    -  protein_bind   CAP binding site: CAP binding activates transcription in the presence of cAMP. E. coli catabolite activator protein
   3439..3531    -  CDS            lacI (fragment): lac repressor; lacI; The lac repressor binds to the lac operator to inhibit transcription in E. coli. This inhibition can be relieved by adding lactose or isopropyl-β-D-thiogalactopyranoside (IPTG).
   3714..4299    -  rep_origin     ori: high-copy-number ColE1/pMB1/pBR322/pUC origin of replication
   4470..5330    -  CDS            AmpR: β-lactamase; bla; confers resistance to ampicillin, carbenicillin, and related antibiotics
   5331..5435    -  promoter       AmpR promoter: bla
>Addgene plasmid #13239 | pc3XB-ZF105 | depositor full sequence | sequence record 7588 | Author sequence
GACGGATCGGGAGATCTCCCGATCCCCTATGGTGCACTCTCAGTACAATCTGCTCTGATGCCGCATAGTT
AAGCCAGTATCTGCTCCCTGCTTGTGTGTTGGAGGTCGCTGAGTAGTGCGCGAGCAAAATTTAAGCTACA
ACAAGGCAAGGCTTGACCGACAATTGCATGAAGAATCTGCTTAGGGTTAGGCGTTTTGCGCTGCTTCGCG
ATGTACGGGCCAGATATACGCGTTGACATTGATTATTGACTAGTTATTAATAGTAATCAATTACGGGGTC
ATTAGTTCATAGCCCATATATGGAGTTCCGCGTTACATAACTTACGGTAAATGGCCCGCCTGGCTGACCG
CCCAACGACCCCCGCCCATTGACGTCAATAATGACGTATGTTCCCATAGTAACGCCAATAGGGACTTTCC
ATTGACGTCAATGGGTGGAGTATTTACGGTAAACTGCCCACTTGGCAGTACATCAAGTGTATCATATGCC
AAGTACGCCCCCTATTGACGTCAATGACGGTAAATGGCCCGCCTGGCATTATGCCCAGTACATGACCTTA
TGGGACTTTCCTACTTGGCAGTACATCTACGTATTAGTCATCGCTATTACCATGGTGATGCGGTTTTGGC
AGTACATCAATGGGCGTGGATAGCGGTTTGACTCACGGGGATTTCCAAGTCTCCACCCCATTGACGTCAA
TGGGAGTTTGTTTTGGCACCAAAATCAACGGGACTTTCCAAAATGTCGTAACAACTCCGCCCCATTGACG
CAAATGGGCGGTAGGCGTGTACGGTGGGAGGTCTATATAAGCAGAGCTCTCTGGCTAACTAGAGAACCCA
CTGCTTACTGGCTTATCGAAATTAATACGACTCACTATAGGGAGACCCAAGCTGGCTAGCGTTTAAACGG
GCCCTCTAGACCCGGGGAGAAGCCTTACAAATGCCCAGAATGTGGAAAGAGTTTTAGCCAAGCTGGACAT
CTCGCATCTCACCAGAGAACACATACCGGTGGATCCTCTGCACAGTAGTAAGCTTAAGTTTAAACCGCTG
ATCAGCCTCGACTGTGCCTTCTAGTTGCCAGCCATCTGTTGTTTGCCCCTCCCCCGTGCCTTCCTTGACC
CTGGAAGGTGCCACTCCCACTGTCCTTTCCTAATAAAATGAGGAAATTGCATCGCATTGTCTGAGTAGGT
GTCATTCTATTCTGGGGGGTGGGGTGGGGCAGGACAGCAAGGGGGAGGATTGGGAAGACAATAGCAGGCA
TGCTGGGGATGCGGTGGGCTCTATGGCTTCTGAGGCGGAAAGAACCAGCTGGGGCTCTAGGGGGTATCCC
C
[124 nt withheld, positions 1332-1455]
C
[91 nt withheld, positions 1457-1547]
A
[49 nt withheld, positions 1549-1597]
CCTTTGACGTTGGAGTCCACGTTCTTT
[37 nt withheld, positions 1625-1661]
ACCCTATCTCGGTCTATTCTTTTGATTTATAAGGGATTTTGCCGATTTCGGCCTATTGGTTAAAAAATGA
GCTGATTTAACAAAAATTTAACGCGAATTAATTCTGTGGAATGTGTGTCAGTTAGGGTGTGGAAAGTCCC
CAGGCTCCCCAGCAGGCAGAAGTATGCAAAGCATGCATCTCAATTAGTCAGCAACCAGGTGTGGAAAGTC
CCCAGGCTCCCCAGCAGGCAGAAGTATGCAAAGCATGCATCTCAATTAGTCAGCAACCATAGTCCCGCCC
CTAACTCCGCCCATCCCGCCCCTAACTCCGCCCAGTTCCGCCCATTCTCCGCCCCATGGCTGACTAATTT
TTTTTATTTATGCAGAGGCCGAGGCCGCCTCTGCCTCTGAGCTATTCCAGAAGTAGTGAGGAGGCTTTTT
TGGAGGCCTAGGCTTTTGCAAAAAGCTCCCGGCCGGGAGCTTGTATATCCATTTTCGGATCTGATCAAGA
GACAGGATGAGGATCGTTTCGCATGATTGAACAAGATGGATTGCACGCAGGTTCTCCGGCCGCTTGGGTG
GAGAGGCTATTCGGCTATGACTGGGCACAACAGACAATCGGCTGCTCTGATGCCGCCGTGTTCCGGCTGT
CAGCGCAGGGGCGCCCGGTTCTTTTTGTCAAGACCGACCTGTCCGGTGCCCTGAATGAACTGCAGGACGA
GGCAGCGCGGCTATCGTGGCTGGCCACGACGGGCGTTCCTTGCGCAGCTGTGCTCGACGTTGTCACTGAA
GCGGGAAGGGACTGGCTGCTATTGGGCGAAGTGCCGGGGCAGGATCTCCTGTCATCTCACCTTGCTCCTG
CCGAGAAAGTATCCATCATGGCTGATGCAATGCGGCGGCTGCATACGCTTGATCCGGCTACCTGCCCATT
CGACCACCAAGCGAAACATCGCATCGAGCGAGCACGTACTCGGATGGAAGCCGGTCTTGTCGATCAGGAT
GATCTGGACGAAGAGCATCAGGGGCTCGCGCCAGCCGAACTGTTCGCCAGGCTCAAGGCGCGCATGCCCG
ACGGCGAGGATCTCGTCGTGACCCATGGCGATGCCTGCTTGCCGAATATCATGGTGGAAAATGGCCGCTT
TTCTGGATTCATCGACTGTGGCCGGCTGGGTGTGGCGGACCGCTATCAGGACATAGCGTTGGCTACCCGT
GATATTGCTGAAGAGCTTGGCGGCGAATGGGCTGACCGCTTCCTCGTGCTTTACGGTATCGCCGCTCCCG
ATTCGCAGCGCATCGCCTTCTATCGCCTTCTTGACGAGTTCTTCTGAGCGGGACTCTGGGGTTCGAAATG
ACCGACCAAGCGACGCCCAACCTGCCATCACGAGATTTCGATTCCACCGCCGCCTTCTATGAAAGGTTGG
GCTTCGGAATCGTTTTCCGGGACGCCGGCTGGATGATCCTCCAGCGCGGGGATCTCATGCTGGAGTTCTT
CGCCCACCCCAACTTGTTTATTGCAGCTTATAATGGTTACAAATAAAGCAATAGCATCACAAATTTCACA
AATAAAGCATTTTTTTCACTGCATTCTAGTTGTGGTTTGTCCAAACTCATCAATGTATCTTATCATGTCT
GTATACCGTCGACCTCTAGCTAGAGCTTGGCGTAATCATGGTCATAGCTGTTTCCTGTGTGAAATTGTTA
TCCGCTCACAATTCCACACAACATACGAGCCGGAAGCATAAAGTGTAAAGCCTGGGGTGCCTAATGAGTG
AGCTAACTCACATTAATTGCGTTGCGCTCACTGCCCGCTTTCCAGTCGGGAAACCTGTCGTGCCAGCTGC
ATTAATGAATCGGCCAACGCGCGGGGAGAGGCGGTTTGCGTATTGGGCGCTCTTCCGCTTCCTCGCTCAC
TGACTCGCTGCGCTCGGTCGTTCGGCTGCGGCGAGCGGTATCAGCTCACTCAAAGGCGGTAATACGGTTA
TCCACAGAATCAGGGGATAACGCAGGAAAGAACATGTGAGCAAAAGGCCAGCAAAAGGCCAGGAACCGTA
AAAAGGCCGCGTTGCTGGCGTTTTTCCATAGGCTCCGCCCCCCTGACGAGCATCACAAAAATCGACGCTC
AAGTCAGAGGTGGCGAAACCCGACAGGACTATAAAGATACCAGGCGTTTCCCCCTGGAAGCTCCCTCGTG
CGCTCTCCTGTTCCGACCCTGCCGCTTACCGGATACCTGTCCGCCTTTCTCCCTTCGGGAAGCGTGGCGC
TTTCTCATAGCTCACGCTGTAGGTATCTCAGTTCGGTGTAGGTCGTTCGCTCCAAGCTGGGCTGTGTGCA
CGAACCCCCCGTTCAGCCCGACCGCTGCGCCTTATCCGGTAACTATCGTCTTGAGTCCAACCCGGTAAGA
CACGACTTATCGCCACTGGCAGCAGCCACTGGTAACAGGATTAGCAGAGCGAGGTATGTAGGCGGTGCTA
CAGAGTTCTTGAAGTGGTGGCCTAACTACGGCTACACTAGAAGAACAGTATTTGGTATCTGCGCTCTGCT
GAAGCCAGTTACCTTCGGAAAAAGAGTTGGTAGCTCTTGATCCGGCAAACAAACCACCGCTGGTAGCGGT
TTTTTTGTTTGCAAGCAGCAGATTACGCGCAGAAAAAAAGGATCTCAAGAAGATCCTTTGATCTTTTCTA
CGGGGTCTGACGCTCAGTGGAACGAAAACTCACGTTAAGGGATTTTGGTCATGAGATTATCAAAAAGGAT
CTTCACCTAGATCCTTTTAAATTAAAAATGAAGTTTTAAATCAATCTAAAGTATATATGAGTAAACTTGG
TCTGACAGTTACCAATGCTTAATCAGTGAGGCACCTATCTCAGCGATCTGTCTATTTCGTTCATCCATAG
TTGCCTGACTCCCCGTCGTGTAGATAACTACGATACGGGAGGGCTTACCATCTGGCCCCAGTGCTGCAAT
GATACCGCGAGACCCACGCTCACCGGCTCCAGATTTATCAGCAATAAACCAGCCAGCCGGAAGGGCCGAG
CGCAGAAGTGGTCCTGCAACTTTATCCGCCTCCATCCAGTCTATTAATTGTTGCCGGGAAGCTAGAGTAA
GTAGTTCGCCAGTTAATAGTTTGCGCAACGTTGTTGCCATTGCTACAGGCATCGTGGTGTCACGCTCGTC
GTTTGGTATGGCTTCATTCAGCTCCGGTTCCCAACGATCAAGGCGAGTTACATGATCCCCCATGTTGTGC
AAAAAAGCGGTTAGCTCCTTCGGTCCTCCGATCGTTGTCAGAAGTAAGTTGGCCGCAGTGTTATCACTCA
TGGTTATGGCAGCACTGCATAATTCTCTTACTGTCATGCCATCCGTAAGATGCTTTTCTGTGACTGGTGA
GTACTCAACCAAGTCATTCTGAGAATAGTGTATGCGGCGACCGAGTTGCTCTTGCCCGGCGTCAATACGG
GATAATACCGCGCCACATAGCAGAACTTTAAAAGTGCTCATCATTGGAAAACGTTCTTCGGGGCGAAAAC
TCTCAAGGATCTTACCGCTGTTGAGATCCAGTTCGATGTAACCCACTCGTGCACCCAACTGATCTTCAGC
ATCTTTTACTTTCACCAGCGTTTCTGGGTGAGCAAAAACAGGAAGGCAAAATGCCGCAAAAAAGGGAATA
AGGGCGACACGGAAATGTTGAATACTCATACTCTTCCTTTTTCAATATTATTGAAGCATTTATCAGGGTT
ATTGTCTCATGAGCGGATACATATTTGAATGTATTTAGAAAAATAAACAAATAGGGGTTCCGCGCACATT
TCCCCGAAAAGTGCCACCTGACGTC
