>Addgene plasmid #13239 | pc3XB-ZF105 | addgene partial sequence | sequence record 19623 | CMV-F 5'-CGCAAATGGGCGGTAGGCGTG-3'
GAGAACCCACTGCTTACTGGCTTATCGAAATTAATACGACTCACTATAGGGAGACCCAAGCTGGCTAGCG
TTTAAACGGGCCCTCTAGACCCGGGGAGAAGCCTTACAAATGCCCAGAATGTGGAAAGAGTTTTAGCCAA
GCTGGACATCTCGCATCTCACCAGAGAACACATACCGGTGGATCCTCTGCACAGTAGTAAGCTTAAGTTT
AAACCGCTGATCAGCCTCGACTGTGCCTTCTAGTTGCCAGCCATCTGTTGTTTGCCCCTCCCCCGTGCCT
TCCTTGACCCTGGAAGGTGCCACTCCCACTGTCCTTTCCTAATAAAATGAGGAAATTGCATCGCATTGTC
TGAGTAGGTGTCATTCTATTCTGGGGGGTGGGGTGGGGCAGGACAGCAAGGGGGAGGATTGGGAAGACAA
TAGCAGGCATGCTGGGGATGCGGTGGGCTCTATGGCTTCTGAGGCGGAAAGAACCAGCTGGGGCTCTAGG
GGGTATCCCCACGCGCCCTGTAGCGGCGCATTAAGCGCGGCGGGTGTGGTGG
